Addgene plasmid #149339: Prham-M.Ocy1ORF8430P-p15A-aadA
Purpose: expresses M.Ocy1ORF8430P DNA methyltransferase (M.SpeI ortholog) in E. coli
Depositing lab: Ichiro Matsumura. Depositing organization: Emory University. Publication: Methylase-assisted subcloning for high throughput BioBrick assembly. Matsumura I. PeerJ. 2020 Sep 11;8:e9841. doi: 10.7717/peerj.9841. eCollection 2020. PubMed 32974095.
Backbone
  Vector backbone: pACYC
  Backbone manufacturer: EMD Millipore/Novagen
  Backbone size w/o insert (bp): 1724
  Total vector size (bp): 3313
  Vector type: Bacterial Expression
Growth in bacteria
  Bacterial resistance: Spectinomycin, 50 μg/mL
  Growth temperature: 37°C
  Growth strain: DH5alpha
  Growth instructions: Please use OmniMax 2 bacterial strain for expression.
  Copy number: Low Copy
Gene/Insert
  Gene/Insert name: M.Ocy1ORF8430P
  Species: Synthetic; Oscillatoriales cyanobacterium USR001
  Insert size (bp): 941
  GenBank ID: OCQ99187
  Promoter: rhamnose
  Cloning method: Restriction Enzyme; 5′ cloning site XbaI (destroyed during cloning); 3′ cloning site SpeI (destroyed during cloning)
  Sequencing primers: 5′ part sequenced in different plasmid prior to subcloning; 3′ part sequenced in different plasmid prior to subcloning
Terms and licenses: Academic/Nonprofit Terms; Industry Terms: Not Available to Industry
How to cite: Prham-M.Ocy1ORF8430P-p15A-aadA was a gift from Ichiro Matsumura (Addgene plasmid # 149339 ; http://n2t.net/addgene:149339 ; RRID:Addgene_149339)
