[The description below was written by a language model from this plasmid's Addgene catalogue record and pLannotate feature annotations shown in this document.]
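Description:
Prham-M.Ocy1ORF8430P-p15A-aadA is a small (about 3.3 kb) bacterial expression plasmid built on a pACYC-type backbone for producing a DNA methyltransferase in E. coli. It replicates from the p15A origin, which gives a low-to-medium copy number and is compatible with ColE1-type plasmids, so it can coexist in the same cell with a typical cloning vector. Selection relies on the aadA aminoglycoside adenylyltransferase gene, driven by the AmpR (bla) promoter, which confers resistance to spectinomycin and streptomycin. The feature table also picks up short fragments of an RSF origin, a bom site, a T7 terminator and pieces of the S-Tag and a T7 gene 10B-derived solubility tag on the reverse strand. These appear to be leftover backbone sequence rather than functional parts of the expression cassette.

The payload is a synthetic, roughly 0.94 kb open reading frame encoding M.Ocy1ORF8430P, a putative methyltransferase from Oscillatoriales cyanobacterium USR001 described as an ortholog of M.SpeI. It lies downstream of the E. coli rhaB promoter, which is tightly induced by L-rhamnose and repressed by glucose through the host RhaR and RhaS regulators. The automated annotation does not label the methyltransferase coding sequence itself, but the unannotated gap between the rhaB promoter and the p15A origin fits its recorded size. The insert was placed using XbaI and SpeI ends, both destroyed in the process, consistent with BioBrick-style assembly. According to the record and the associated publication title, the plasmid is used for methylase-assisted subcloning. Expressing the enzyme in vivo presumably methylates SpeI sites on co-resident DNA, protecting them from cleavage and thereby streamlining high-throughput BioBrick assembly.
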