Features (pLannotate 1.2.2; 9 found; start..end, strand, type, name):
    141..259     +  promoter       rhaB promoter: promoter of the E. coli rhaBAD operon, conferring tight induction with L-rhamnose and repression with D-glucose in the presence of RhaR and RhaS (Giacalone et al., 2006)
   1285..1830    +  rep_origin     p15A ori: Plasmids containing the medium-copy-number p15A origin of replication can be propagated in E. coli cells that contain a second plasmid with the ColE1 origin.
   1918..1973    +  rep_origin     RSF ori (fragment): Plasmids containing the RSF 1030 origin of replication can be propagated in E. coli cells that contain additional plasmids with compatible origins.
   2072..2093    -  misc_feature   bom (fragment): basis of mobility region from pBR322
   2098..2189    +  promoter       AmpR promoter: bla
   2190..2981    +  CDS            SmR: aminoglycoside adenylyltransferase (Murphy, 1985); aadA; confers resistance to spectinomycin and streptomycin
   3152..3199    -  terminator     T7 terminator: transcription terminator for bacteriophage T7 RNA polymerase
   3207..3224    -  CDS            SET1 (fragment): solubility-enhancement tag derived from T7 phage gene 10B
   3254..3295    -  CDS            S-Tag (fragment): affinity and epitope tag derived from pancreatic ribonuclease A
>Addgene plasmid #149339 | Prham-M.Ocy1ORF8430P-p15A-aadA | addgene full sequence | sequence record 300482 | Addgene NGS Result
CTAGAGGATGTCGTCAACACGGCGAAATAGTAATCACGAGGTCAGGTTCTTACCTTAAATTTTCGACGGA
AAACCACGTAAAAAACGTCGATTTTTCAAGATACAGCGTGAATTTTCAGGAAATGCGGTGAGCATCACAT
CACCACAATTCAGCAAATTGTGAACATCATCACGTTCATCTTTCCCTGGTTGCCAATGGCCCATTTTCCT
GTCAGTAACGAGAAGGTCGCGAATTGAGGCGCTTTTTAGACTGGTCGTAATGAAATTCAGCTACTAGAGC
ATGCGTACTTAGAGGAAATAAACCATGAAGAAAGCGCCGCTCAACAAAGTTCTGATCGGTGACTGCCGTG
AAGTTATGAAATCCCTGCCGGAAAACTACGTTTCTGCGTGCATCACCGACCCACCGTACAACTACGAATT
TATCGGTCACAAATGGAACGACTCTGAAATCAAACGTCGTATCGAACGTATTAACAGCAAAAAGAACAAA
ACCCTGGTTAAAAACATCCCATACGGTTCCGGTCTGGCGGGTGGTGTTCGCAACGAGCGTTGGTATCAAC
GTAATCGTAACAATATCCTGGACTACGAGAAGTGGTGCTTCGAGTGGGGCGAAGAACTGTTCCGTATTTG
CAAGCCGGGTGCGACTGTACTCGTGTTTAACTCTACCCGTACCGTTGCTCACGTTCAGGTTGCGCTGGAA
AACGCGGGTTTCTATGCTCGTGACATCCTGGTATACAAGCGCCCGTCTGGTATCCCGAAAGGTGTAAACA
TTAAACAGCAGCTGGAGAAAAAAGGTTACGAAAACTCTGAGAAATGGGACGGTTGGCACAGCTGCCTGCG
TAACGAATGGGAAGCGATCTGCGTTCTGCAAAAACCGCTGGTGAACAACTATATCGAAACTCTCCTGGAA
TACGGTACTGGTCTCTTCTACACCAAAGAATACCTGGGCGGCTTCCAATCTAACATTCTGGACGGTATCC
AGCGTGAACGTACCGAAGACTTCAACGTGCACTGCACCGTTAAACCGATCGCGCTGATGCGTAAACTGGT
TGAAATCTTCGTTCCGCGTCTGGAAGACTCTATCCTGATCGACCCGTTCGCTGGTTCTGGTACTACCCTG
CTGGCTGCGAAAGAGCTGGGTATCTCTTACATCGGTATCGAGATCGTTTCTAACTACATCGAAATCATCA
ACAAGCGTCTCGACAACTTCTCTGGTCTGCAAGGCATCATCCCGTTCTTCCAATGATACTAGAAATATTT
TATCTGATTAATAAGATGATCTTCTTGAGATCGTTTTGGTCTGCGCGTAATCTCTTGCTCTGAAAACGAA
AAAACCGCCTTGCAGGGCGGTTTTTCGAAGGTTCTCTGAGCTACCAACTCTTTGAACCGAGGTAACTGGC
TTGGAGGAGCGCAGTCACCAAAACTTGTCCTTTCAGTTTAGCCTTAACCGGCGCATGACTTCAAGACTAA
CTCCTCTAAATCAATTACCAGTGGCTGCTGCCAGTGGTGCTTTTGCATGTCTTTCCGGGTTGGACTCAAG
ACGATAGTTACCGGATAAGGCGCAGCGGTCGGACTGAACGGGGGGTTCGTGCATACAGTCCAGCTTGGAG
CGAACTGCCTACCCGGAACTGAGTGTCAGGCGTGGAATGAGACAAACGCGGCCATAACAGCGGAATGACA
CCGGTAAACCGAAAGGCAGGAACAGGAGAGCGCACGAGGGAGCCGCCAGGGGGAAACGCCTGGTATCTTT
ATAGTCCTGTCGGGTTTCGCCACCACTGATTTGAGCGTCAGATTTCGTGATGCTTGTCAGGGGGGCGGAG
CCTATGGAAAAACGGCTTTGCCGCGGCCCTCTCACTTCCCTGTTAAGTATCTTCCTGGCATCTTCCAGGA
AATCTCCGCCCCGTTCGTAAGCCATTTCCGCTCGCCGCAGTCGAACGACCGAGCGTAGCGAGTCAGTGAG
CGAGGAAGCGGAATATATCCTGTATCACATATTCTGCTGACGCACCGGTGCAGCCTTTTTTCTCCTGCCA
CATGAAGCACTTCACTGACACCCTCATCAGTGCCAACATAGTAAGCCAGTATACACTCCGCTAGCTATTT
GTTTATTTTTCTAAATACATTCAAATATGTATCCGCTCATGAGACAATAACCCTGATAAATGCTTCAATA
ATATTGAAAAAGGAAGAGTATGAGGGAAGCGGTGATCGCCGAAGTATCGACTCAACTATCAGAGGTAGTT
GGCGTCATCGAGCGCCATCTCGAACCGACGTTGCTGGCCGTACATTTGTACGGCTCCGCAGTGGATGGCG
GCCTGAAGCCACACAGTGATATTGATTTGCTGGTTACGGTGACCGTAAGGCTTGATGAAACAACGCGGCG
AGCTTTGATCAACGACCTTTTGGAAACTTCGGCTTCCCCTGGAGAGAGCGAGATTCTCCGCGCTGTAGAA
GTCACCATTGTTGTGCACGACGACATCATTCCGTGGCGTTATCCAGCTAAGCGCGAACTGCAATTTGGAG
AATGGCAGCGCAATGACATTCTTGCAGGTATCTTCGAGCCAGCCACGATCGACATTGATCTGGCTATCTT
GCTGACAAAAGCAAGAGAACATAGCGTTGCCTTGGTAGGTCCAGCGGCGGAGGAACTCTTTGATCCGGTT
CCTGAACAGGATCTATTTGAGGCGCTAAATGAAACCTTAACGCTATGGAACTCGCCGCCCGACTGGGCTG
GCGATGAGCGAAATGTAGTGCTTACGTTGTCCCGCATTTGGTACAGCGCAGTAACCGGCAAAATCGCGCC
GAAGGATGTCGCTGCCGACTGGGCAATGGAGCGCCTGCCGGCCCAGTATCAGCCCGTCATACTTGAAGCT
AGACAGGCTTATCTTGGACAAGAAGAAGATCGCTTGGCCTCGCGCGCAGATCAGTTGGAAGAATTTGTCC
ACTACGTGAAAGGCGAGATCACCAAGGTAGTCGGCAAATAATGTCTAACAATTCGTTCAAGCCGAGGGGC
CGCAAGATCCGGCCACGATGACCCGGTCGTCGGTTCAGGGCAGGGTCGTTAAATAGCCGCTTATGTCTAT
TGCTGGTTTACCGGTTTATTGACTACCGGAAGCAGTGTGACCGTGTGCTTCTCAAATGCCTGAGGTTTCA
GCAAAAAACCCCTCAAGACCCGTTTAGAGGCCCCAAGGGGTTATGCTAGTTATTGCTCAGCGGTGGCAGC
AGCCTAGGTTAATTAAGCTGCGCTAGTAGACGAGTCCATGTGCTGGCGTTCAAATTTCGCAGCAGCGGTT
TCTTTACCAGACTCGACAAGCTTA
